>Addgene plasmid #179205 | pJH1924 | addgene full sequence | sequence record 355455 | Addgene NGS Result
TTAAAAATGGCTGAAATCACTCACAACGATGGATACGCTAACAACTTGGAAATGAAATAAGCTTGGGCTG
CAGCATGCGGCCGCTGTGGTCTCACTTTGAACGACAAAAGAAAACCAAATATTGTAAAGGAATAGTACAG
ATAAAAGGGAACAAGTGATACCAGCTGATGGATGTAGGTCAGCGACAAAAGACAGGAGACGTATAGTTTG
ATGATTATGGAACCAAACTCAGAATTTAATGTTGGAGACGCTATAAAAATTGAATTGAGAAATTGAAACC
ATATTCTTGAATATCTCTCAATTTGGAATTTGGAAGTAGCCGTAAAATCGGCTAGCTAGAACATAAAAGG
ACTGATTTGCAACCTTGACCATTCATGATATCATTTCAATAAAAGAAGAGATTCCAATGACCAATCTTCA
AGAATCACAATAATCACAACAAAACTAAGCAAAAGTAACAACAAATTGTTCAGGTAGACAAGTAGACATT
TGGACACATTTTGCGGGGATGTGATGACTGTATAATAAAAATAAGTGGACACTGAGAGAGAGAGGAGGTC
AGCAGGAAAAAAGAACATCGAACTGCTTGACGAATTGAAATTAGAATGAGGTGTCAGGCAGGTGACGATT
ACATGGTTAATTATTAGTGTTCTTTTTCTTCTTTTTGTGGATGCCGATTAGTTGAAATAATTGCATGGAA
AGTGAGAATTCAATGTGAATCTCTTTCTTATTATGTTTCAAGTGGTATCTGGATGGAAGCTTGTACTTTT
ATGAATCGAAAATTGCGCCCAAGGTTGATTTTGAGATTATTCAGTAAATTTTTGTGCTGATTATTCAGTT
AATGTAGAACAGAGACGCGGATGAAAACTTTTTTAATTTCTAAAAAAAAAGACAAAATGTGGTTAAAAAG
TTTGGAAAATAATTGTTATATACTTCTTGAGAGCTTATTCAAACGGAAACCAATCATAAATAGTCGAATA
GTCATTTAGAAAAGAGAAACTAGTTGATGTAGAGAGATTCAAAAAGTAAAATATGCAAATGATCCGTTTC
TTAGATTTAGTAAACATCTACCAAATGAAACAGGAATTGTCGAAACAATTTAGAAAAGGAGAAGGAAACA
TTTGTTTATTTTCCCCTTTAAATGGCGGTAGAGGTAAAACAGCAATACACATAGTACAAGGTTATACTAC
TTTCAAAAGAATTTGACATCCCGCCGAGAAAATGTGGTGATTATATGGTAAAGTTTTCAGTTGGATATTA
TCTTCTACAGACGGTGATTCAAAATGATCAAAAGGGCAAGTGGGTGGTAGGATTTGAAAAATTGAGATAT
AGAACGTGCGATTTTGGTAAAACTTTTTGAACACAAGGCATATTTTTGAACTTTGAAAAACGCAAAATTT
AAATTTTGTTAATTACATATATTTTGAACAGATTATGAATATAAGCAAGGCTACATAAAATATGTATATT
TTCTTTTTACAAATATTCGTACACTGTTAAATTTATAGAAAAATCATTTATATTCAGAAAAACCTATTTG
AACAATTTTTAGTTGCTCAATAACCAATTTGCACAAATTTAGAAAATATAATGGGGGCTTTTAAAAATTT
AAATCCTCAGCGAATATTCCTTTGCGATTTTTTCGAACGTTTTCTTTCAGATTAAAAAATCTGAAGCAGA
AGTAAATGAACTACCATAGAAAATTCACCAAGGATCACATTTTTACAAAGCCTCCGCCCAATTGTAAACT
TGGGAATTTTTGCTTGTTTTCTTTTTTTTTTCAAAAAAGGAATAGTTGTTTTAAAGTAATTTATTCCCCT
ATGCTTTCTCCAGCAATCAGTTGTTCTCCCCATACTTTACACAATTATCAACAACTTCACATAGAAAACA
AAACAACAAATCAGAAATTCCCACCGGTCACAGTCACAGATTCCCCATGTTTTGTTCATCTCATTTCTGC
AAGAAAGTGACATCGCTGCCACCCAATTCGACAAATTGTCCAAGTGGTCATCAGGAAGATATGACCTTCT
TTTTAATGATAATTTAGACTACAAAGGGCGTCAAAAAAGATTCAATGATCAGGGGTAATTGCTGTAAAAT
GTAGTTTGTATGTGTGTTTACCGTAGCCTATAACTGTAAAAATTGGTTTTTTAAAAAGTATTTCTGAGAT
TAAAAGGCTCCCCAAGGATGCACGATTCTAGAAGAAAAGCGGTGATTCTAAAGTAAGTTCCAATTTCAAA
TTTCCTAAACTATCGCATTCTGAAATTCCCCTCTGTTCTTTTTTTTTCTCGTAAACACGATAAAGCCATT
CCATTATCCATTAAATTCATTTTATTATCTTCTCCCAATCTCTGGATCCCTTGATCACTGATCGCCGGGA
TTGTCAGCTGGTGGTCCACTCTTTCCCACGCAGTGTCACAAAAATAATGGACGCGCATGTGTTGTCTGTT
ATAAGTTTAGATCAGGTGGGAGACAGAGAGAAAATGGGTCAGTTGGGGTGGGAGGTAAGCTATTTTAGAT
ATAGAAGAAATGTTTTTAGGTTATTTGATACCTGAAAACACACGTAGTTGTTTGTAAACAAGAAGTACCC
TTGGAATTGAGCCAACTTTTTGAATAGGAGGAATTTTACAGTCATTACGAGTAAGGCTTTCGATAAATTA
TTTTTGAATTAAACAGATATCTTGACTCGCTTGGCATTTGGCTCCGGTTTCTTGCTCAGGCGCGGCTCAA
AAAATATTTTTTGGCACGTTATCCCAGAGTTCAGCTTTTGCCCAAGTTTGGCCAACTTCTGATTCGCGTT
AATAATTTCTGGGCCAAACTAGGGCGAGAAACTGGAGCCAAATGACGAGCGCCTCTATTTTTTGCGACAC
TTGTGCTCTATAATTTCTCGATTTATTGAATCTCAAATATGTTTTGAAACCGCAAAAATATAGTTACTGC
TTCTAAGAGCAAAATACAATGGCTCCATTCAGCGGCTTTTCGTAAGCTTCCAGTTTTTACTGCCAAGTCT
TTACTGAAAAGTCAGCAAAAAGAATTAAACCATTGTATGTTATGCTCTTTCCCTTCTAACAATCCAACCA
ACAAACAATCCCGAGTTTTCCCGAGCCACTATAAAAATTTAAAGTTTCTCGGAAACTTTTTATTTTACCC
AAACATCTGGAGGATCATTCATCAAAATTACTTGTTTGTCATGATTTTATCTGAATTTTTATGCTCAAGC
ACATCTGGTGTCAGAGACAAATTAAAGGTTGTATGTTCAAAAATAATACTATATGTTGTAAAGCATTAGA
AAAGTAGTGGAAAGTGAAGGGTTTTCAGAATATTTTAAGGGTGTGGGGGATGAACAATGTACATGGTATA
GAGCAAGGAAAATTTAAAAGTCAATAATTCCGAAGAGATGATTTCCAACGTCAGATTTATTTGTTGAGTA
GAACAACTGATGGAAGTATGTGTTCCAGGTCTCTGGCTTCATTTGTGGAACGTATTGACCTTTCTTGTCC
TGAAATAATTCCTTTTAAATTAATCAAAAAAATATTTAAATCCCACCACTGAAAACTTATGGAAAGCTGC
ATCACACTCGGATTGATCAAATCCATATGTACTCATTCCATCGGTATACTCGGCAAGATCCATGACTCCA
TCACAGGAAACATCAAAAAGTTTGAACATAAAGTTCTGATAGTCCTTGAACCATTTTGGTTCAGTCTTCG
CATCGGTCTTCTTCAAAAGTCCGATCCATTCATCAATCGAGATCAATTGATCCTTATCAGCATCAGCAAT
GGAGCACAGTCCTTCCCAGAGAGCAGCAAGAGATTTCTTGGCAAAGCCAGTTTGAACTGATTCAGCTCCG
TAAATGTCACGGACTTTCTGGAAGGTTAAAAGAAAATAATAGAATTTAGAATTCTAAAAATAATTCTCAC
CTTGACAACCAAGTAAAAATCTCCCCAATCGACTTGATGAGAAGCATTTCTATCTGAAACATATAATTGA
AAGTAAAAAGGAGTGGGAAAACTAACCAAAAAATAGTGAGAAAATGCGTTCCCACTTCTTGACAAGGAAC
GGATCAACATCGGAATGTTTCTTGATAAGATCTTCAATGGAAACTGCTGCTGTAGGCTTTGCAACAACCA
TTTCTGAAAGTATAAGATTTGACTGAAAATTATAAAATTATGAACTTGAGAAAGTCTAGAAATCAAGAAA
AAATATCTAGAAATGAACATTCCATGGGTTGTGAAGATGCTTTTATCTCACTTTAGAATGTCTGACTCCG
CCCCTCTGTGTACGAATTGAAGTGCTCTTTTGTGATGATCATAGCTCCTCCTTGCGGCGACGCCCGCACA
CAGCACGAGATATTACACGGAATACTTATGTGATTCATAGGAAACAAGGAAATCGAAAAAATAATAGGAT
TTTGAGGAGGTATTTTTAGATGAATGCTTATGATGTTATGATGAACCCAAGAAATTCTGAATAGACATAT
GTCAGAACGGGGTAGGAGCTCCAGTGTCGCTTTTGAAATAAAAAATCAAGTGGTATACTTCTCGTATATA
CCCTTCTGAACTAATAAAATAATTTATCTTTTGAAAAAGTTTGAAAAAGAAAAATGCCCAAAACTTGAAT
TTTAATGTTTTGTATTTTGAGCATATCGTTCAAACGTCGTGATCTGAAAGTAGAAAGATCTAAATATTCG
TGACACAGTTTGGTTTGAAGGTCTTAGTGGTAATTTTTTATTACAGAAGCAACAAAAAGTTGACATATTT
TCAGAATTTCCAAAAAAACGTTTAAAATTTCAATTTCTTCGATAGAGTTCTAAAAATTTTTTGGAACGGA
TTTTGTAATATCCGCTGATAACCGTTCAAGAACAATTTGAATTTTGAAATAATTTAATCAACTAGTATCC
AGTGCTCTTTCTCACTGCTCCACCCATTTTTCAACCCATTTCCTTTACTCAATTTCGCCCGTTTTCCTTT
TGCTCAAATGTGCCCACCAAATCATCTTTCTTCGTCTTCTTTTCTCTTATTCGGAAGGAGAAGAGGTGAA
AGTAGAATAAGTTTTTTTGTTGAAAAGAGAGGAGCACGGCCACTTTTCTCTTATTTCCATCCTTCTACTA
CCTCGTTTTACTTTCCATTTAAAAACCCGTTTAAAGTTCCAAAATTTCAATTATCTTGCTTCTGTTTGGA
ACACGACAAACTTTAGTTTTGTTACAGATACCCGGGATTGGCCAAAGGACCCAAAGGTATGTTTCGAATG
ATACTAACATAACATAGAACATTTTCAGGAGGACCCTTGGCTAGCGTCGACGGATCCCC
[1566 nt withheld, positions 5310-6875]
TGACGGATCCCCGAGATCTTCAGCGCTCAGCATTCGTAGAATTGTAAGTTTAAACTTTCTCATACTAACT
AACGCGCTCTATTTAAATTTTCAGAATTCGCTGTCTCATCCTACTTTCACCTAGTTAACTGCTTGTCTTA
AAATCTATGCTTCTCTTTAGTATCTAAAATTTTCCTAGAAGCTTACAAGTATATAAATGGTCTCTTCTCA
ATAAAGGTTGTATATTTATTCATCTTATTGAATCTGCCATTTCCTCGTTTTTGCGAGTTTATATACCTTC
CAATTTTCTTTCTATTGTATTTTCAACTTCTAATTTTAATTCAGGGAAACTGCTTCAACGCATCGGTACC
CTATGGTCTCAAAGGGTGAAGAAGATAACATGGCAATTATTAAAGAGTTTATGCGTTTCAAGGTGCATAT
GGAGGGATCTGTCAATGGGCATGAGTTTGAAATTGAAGGTGAAGGAGAAGGCCGACCATATGAGGGAACA
CAAACCGCAAAACTAAAGGTAAGTTTAAACATATATATACTAACTAACCCTGATTATTTAAATTTTCAGG
TAACTAAAGGCGGACCATTACCATTCGCCTGGGACATCCTCTCTCCACAGTTCATGTATGGAAGTAAAGC
TTATGTTAAACATCCGGCAGATATACCAGATTATTTGAAACTTTCATTCCCGGAGGGTTTTAAGTGGGAA
CGCGTAATGAATTTTGAAGACGGAGGAGTTGTTACAGTGACGCAAGACTCAAGGTAAGTTTAAACAGTTC
GGTACTAACTAACCATACATATTTAAATTTTCAGCCTCCAAGATGGAGAATTTATTTATAAAGTCAAACT
TCGAGGAACGAATTTCCCCTCGGATGGATCTGTTATGCAGAAGAAGACTATGGGATGGGAAGCTTCAAGT
GAAAGAATGTACCCTGAAGACGGTGCTCTTAAGGGAGAGATTAAACAACGTCTTAAATTGAAAGATGGAG
GACATTACGATGCTGAGGTAAGTTTAAACATGATTTTACTAACTAACTAATCTGATTTAAATTTTCAGGT
GAAGACAACTTACAAAGCCAAAAAACCAGTTCAGCTGCCAGGAGCGTACAATGTTAATATTAAACTGGAT
ATCACCTCCCACAACGAGGATTACACTATCGTTGAGCAATATGAAAGAGCTGAAGGGCGGCACTCGACAG
GTGGCATGGATGAATTGTATAAGTAGGAGCTCCCGAGATCTTCAGCGCTCAGCATTCGTAGAATTGTAAG
TTTAAACTTTCTCATACTAACTAACGCGCTCTATTTAAATTTTCAGAATTCCAACTGAGCGCCGGTCGCT
ACCATTACCAACTTGTCTGGTGTCAAAAATAATAGGGGCCGCTGTCATCAGAGTAAGTTTAAACTGAGTT
CTACTAACTAACGAGTAATATTTAAATTTTCAGCATCTCGCGCCCGTGCCTCTGACTTCTAAGTCCAATT
ACTCTTCAACATCCCTACATGCTCTTTCTCCCTGTGCTCCCACCCCCTATTTTTGTTATTATCAAAAAAC
TTCTCTTAATTTCTTTGTTTTTTAGCTTCTTTTAAGTCACCTCTAACAATGAAATTGTGTAGATTCAAAA
ATAGAATTAATTCGTAATAAAAAGTCGAAAAAAATTGTGCTCCCTCCCCCCATTAATAATAATTCTATCC
CAAAATCTACACAATGTTCTGTGTACACTTCTTATGTTTTTTACTTCTGATAAATTTTTTTGAAACATCA
TAGAAAAAACCGCACACAAAATACCTTATCATATGTTACGTTTCAGTTTATGACCGCAATTTTTATTTCT
TCGCACGTCTGGGCCTCTCATGACGTCAAATCATGCTCATCGTGAAAAAGTTTTGGAGTATTTTTGGAAT
TTTTCAATCAAGTGAAAGTTTATGAAATTAATTTTCCTGCTTTTGCTTTTTGGGGTTTCCCCTATTGTTT
GTCAAGATTTCGAGGACGGCGTTTTTCTTGCTAAAATCACAAGTATTGATGAGCACGATGCAAGAAAGAT
CGGAAGAAGGTTTGGGTTTGAGGCTCAGTGGAAGGTGAGTAGAAGTTGATAATTTGAAAGTGGAGTAGTG
TCTATGGGGTTTTTGCCTTAAATGACAGAATACATTCCCAATATACCAAACATAACTGTTTCCTACTAGT
CGGCCGTACGGGCCCTTTCGTCTCGCGCGTTTCGGTGATGACGGTGAAAACCTCTGACACATGCAGCTCC
CGGAGACGGTCACAGCTTGTCTGTAAGCGGATGCCGGGAGCAGACAAGCCCGTCAGGGCGCGTCAGCGGG
TGTTGGCGGGTGTCGGGGCTGGCTTAACTATGCGGCATCAGAGCAGATTGTACTGAGAGTGCACCATATG
CGGTGTGAAATACCGCACAGATGCGTAAGGAGAAAATACCGCATCAGGCGGCCTTAAGGGCCTCGTGATA
CGCCTATTTTTATAGGTTAATGTCATGATAATAATGGTTTCTTAGACGTCAGGTGGCACTTTTCGGGGAA
ATGTGCGCGGAACCCCTATTTGTTTATTTTTCTAAATACATTCAAATATGTATCCGCTCATGAGACAATA
ACCCTGATAAATGCTTCAATAATATTGAAAAAGGAAGAGTATGAGTATTCAACATTTCCGTGTCGCCCTT
ATTCCCTTTTTTGCGGCATTTTGCCTTCCTGTTTTTGCTCACCCAGAAACGCTGGTGAAAGTAAAAGATG
CTGAAGATCAGTTGGGTGCACGAGTGGGTTACATCGAACTGGATCTCAACAGCGGTAAGATCCTTGAGAG
TTTTCGCCCCGAAGAACGTTTTCCAATGATGAGCACTTTTAAAGTTCTGCTATGTGGCGCGGTATTATCC
CGTATTGACGCCGGGCAAGAGCAACTCGGTCGCCGCATACACTATTCTCAGAATGACTTGGTTGAGTACT
CACCAGTCACAGAAAAGCATCTTACGGATGGCATGACAGTAAGAGAATTATGCAGTGCTGCCATAACCAT
GAGTGATAACACTGCGGCCAACTTACTTCTGACAACGATCGGAGGACCGAAGGAGCTAACCGCTTTTTTG
CACAACATGGGGGATCATGTAACTCGCCTTGATCGTTGGGAACCGGAGCTGAATGAAGCCATACCAAACG
ACGAGCGTGACACCACGATGCCTGTAGCAATGGCAACAACGTTGCGCAAACTATTAACTGGCGAACTACT
TACTCTAGCTTCCCGGCAACAATTAATAGACTGGATGGAGGCGGATAAAGTTGCAGGACCACTTCTGCGC
TCGGCCCTTCCGGCTGGCTGGTTTATTGCTGATAAATCTGGAGCCGGTGAGCGTGGGTCTCGCGGTATCA
TTGCAGCACTGGGGCCAGATGGTAAGCCCTCCCGTATCGTAGTTATCTACACGACGGGGAGTCAGGCAAC
TATGGATGAACGAAATAGACAGATCGCTGAGATAGGTGCCTCACTGATTAAGCATTGGTAACTGTCAGAC
CAAGTTTACTCATATATACTTTAGATTGATTTAAAACTTCATTTTTAATTTAAAAGGATCTAGGTGAAGA
TCCTTTTTGATAATCTCATGACCAAAATCCCTTAACGTGAGTTTTCGTTCCACTGAGCGTCAGACCCCGT
AGAAAAGATCAAAGGATCTTCTTGAGATCCTTTTTTTCTGCGCGTAATCTGCTGCTTGCAAACAAAAAAA
CCACCGCTACCAGCGGTGGTTTGTTTGCCGGATCAAGAGCTACCAACTCTTTTTCCGAAGGTAACTGGCT
TCAGCAGAGCGCAGATACCAAATACTGTTCTTCTAGTGTAGCCGTAGTTAGGCCACCACTTCAAGAACTC
TGTAGCACCGCCTACATACCTCGCTCTGCTAATCCTGTTACCAGTGGCTGCTGCCAGTGGCGATAAGTCG
TGTCTTACCGGGTTGGACTCAAGACGATAGTTACCGGATAAGGCGCAGCGGTCGGGCTGAACGGGGGGTT
CGTGCACACAGCCCAGCTTGGAGCGAACGACCTACACCGAACTGAGATACCTACAGCGTGAGCTATGAGA
AAGCGCCACGCTTCCCGAAGGGAGAAAGGCGGACAGGTATCCGGTAAGCGGCAGGGTCGGAACAGGAGAG
CGCACGAGGGAGCTTCCAGGGGGAAACGCCTGGTATCTTTATAGTCCTGTCGGGTTTCGCCACCTCTGAC
TTGAGCGTCGATTTTTGTGATGCTCGTCAGGGGGGCGGAGCCTATGGAAAAACGCCAGCAACGCGGCCTT
TTTACGGTTCCTGGCCTTTTGCTGGCCTTTTGCTCACATGTTCTTTCCTGCGTTATCCCCTGATTCTGTG
GATAACCGTATTACCGCCTTTGAGTGAGCTGATACCGCTCGCCGCAGCCGAACGACCGAGCGCAGCGAGT
CAGTGAGCGAGGAAGCGGAAGAGCGCCCAATACGCAAACCGCCTCTCCCCGCGCGTTGGCCGATTCATTA
ATGCAGCTGGCACGACAGGTTTCCCGACTGGAAAGCGGGCAGTGAGCGCAACGCAATTAATGTGAGTTAG
CTCACTCATTAGGCACCCCAGGCTTTACACTTTATGCTTCCGGCTCGTATGTTGTGTGGAATTGTGAGCG
GATAACAATTTCACACAGGAAACAGCTATGACCATGATTACGCCAAGCTGTAAGTTTAAACATGATCTTA
CTAACTAACTATTCTCATTTAAATTTTCAGAGC
Features (pLannotate 1.2.2; 14 found; start..end, strand, type, name):
   3377..3499    -  CDS            cex-1 (fragment): CEX1_CAEEL - Protein predicted: Swiss-Prot protein existence level 4. From Caenorhabditis elegans.
   3547..4131    -  CDS            cex-1: CEX1_CAEEL - Protein predicted: Swiss-Prot protein existence level 4. From Caenorhabditis elegans.
   5310..6875    +  CDS            unc-7 (sequence withheld): UNC7_CAEEL - Also known as unc-12 From Caenorhabditis elegans.
   7228..8088    +  CDS            mCherry: mCherry is a basic (constitutively fluorescent) red fluorescent protein published in 2004, derived from Discosoma sp.. It is reported to be a very rapidly-maturing monomer with low acid sensitivity.
   8787..8939    +  CDS            aex-5 (fragment): AEX5_CAEEL - Also known as kpc-3 From Caenorhabditis elegans.
   9067..9102    +  CDS            rop (fragment): Rop protein, which maintains plasmids at low copy number; rop
   9204..9303    +  misc_feature   bom (fragment): basis of mobility region from pBR322
   9401..9505    +  promoter       AmpR promoter: bla
   9506..10366   +  CDS            AmpR: β-lactamase; bla; confers resistance to ampicillin, carbenicillin, and related antibiotics
  10537..11125   +  rep_origin     ori: high-copy-number ColE1/pMB1/pBR322/pUC origin of replication
  11308..11400   +  CDS            lacI (fragment): lac repressor; lacI; The lac repressor binds to the lac operator to inhibit transcription in E. coli. This inhibition can be relieved by adding lactose or isopropyl-β-D-thiogalactopyranoside (IPTG).
  11413..11434   +  protein_bind   CAP binding site: CAP binding activates transcription in the presence of cAMP. E. coli catabolite activator protein
  11449..11479   +  promoter       lac promoter: promoter for the E. coli lac operon
  11483..11505   +  protein_bind   lac operator (fragment): The lac repressor binds to the lac operator to inhibit transcription in E. coli. This inhibition can be relieved by adding lactose or isopropyl-β-D-thiogalactopyranoside (IPTG). lac repressor encoded by lacI
