[The description below was written by a language model from this plasmid's Addgene catalogue record and pLannotate feature annotations shown in this document.]
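Description:
pJH1924 is a C. elegans expression plasmid built on a pBluescript (pBSK)-type backbone, about 11.6 kb in total. It is maintained in E. coli as a high-copy plasmid through a ColE1/pUC-type origin and selected with ampicillin via the β-lactamase gene and its native promoter. Remnants of the cloning vector, including the lac promoter/operator region, a CAP binding site and small rop, bom and lacI fragments, are also annotated but have no role in worm expression.

The payload is the coding sequence of unc-7 (roughly 1.57 kb), which encodes a C. elegans innexin, a gap junction subunit. It was inserted between XmaI and BlpI sites downstream of the nmr-1 promoter. The promoter itself is not annotated as a feature, but it presumably occupies the long stretch upstream of unc-7. The reverse-strand cex-1 matches detected there are probably neighbouring genomic sequence carried along with the promoter fragment. Downstream of unc-7, after a gap of a few hundred bases, lies a worm-adapted mCherry (wCherry), followed by the unc-54 3' UTR named in the record. The aex-5 fragment annotated after the reporter likely reflects genomic sequence included with that UTR.

The catalogue lists wCherry as a C-terminal tag, but the construct name includes "UrSL". This, together with the spacing between the two reading frames, suggests an SL2 trans-splicing-type intercistronic element that would yield UNC-7 and wCherry as separate proteins from one transcript. The record does not resolve this point. The plasmid is intended for expressing UNC-7 in nmr-1-positive neurons with red fluorescence marking the expressing cells. The associated work studied how gap junctions shape motor circuit activity and the forward versus backward locomotion bias.
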