Addgene plasmid #179205: pJH1924
Purpose: Pnmr-1::UNC-7-UrSL-wCherry unc-54 3' UTR C.elegans neural expression of UNC-7-wCherry
Depositing lab: Mei Zhen. Publication: An imbalancing act: gap junctions reduce the backward motor circuit activity to bias C. elegans for forward locomotion. Kawano T, Po MD, Gao S, Leung G, Ryu WS, Zhen M. Neuron. 2011 Nov 17;72(4):572-86. doi: 10.1016/j.neuron.2011.09.005. PubMed 22099460.
Backbone
  Vector backbone: pBSK
  Backbone manufacturer: stratagene
  Backbone size w/o insert (bp): 10036
  Total vector size (bp): 11605
  Vector type: Worm Expression
Growth in bacteria
  Bacterial resistance: Ampicillin, 100 μg/mL
  Growth temperature: 37°C
  Growth strain: DH5alpha
  Copy number: High Copy
Gene/Insert
  Gene/Insert name: UNC-7
  Species: C. elegans (nematode)
  Insert size (bp): 1569
  Promoter: Pnmr-1
  Tag / fusion protein: wCherry (C terminal on backbone)
  Cloning method: Restriction Enzyme; 5′ cloning site XmaI (not destroyed); 3′ cloning site BlpI (not destroyed)
  Sequencing primers: 5′ GgatccccATGCTCGGCTCCT; 3′ GGgatccgTCAGTCTATCG
Terms and licenses: Academic/Nonprofit Terms; Industry Terms: Not Available to Industry
How to cite: pJH1924 was a gift from Mei Zhen (Addgene plasmid # 179205 ; http://n2t.net/addgene:179205 ; RRID:Addgene_179205)
